LOCUS       Exported 9408 bp ds-DNA circular SYN 13-MAY-2021
DEFINITION  Muscle specific zebrafish expression of mKate2 fused to the
            C-terminal domain from cow (Bos taurus) milk fat globue EGF-factor 8
            protein (MFGE8). Binds phosphatidylserine (PS).
ACCESSION   .
VERSION     .
KEYWORDS    actc1b-mKate2-LactC2
SOURCE      synthetic DNA construct
  ORGANISM  synthetic DNA construct
REFERENCE   1 (bases 1 to 9408)
  TITLE     Parton Lab Plasmids for in vivo cell biology in the zebrafish
REFERENCE   2 (bases 1 to 9408)
  AUTHORS   .
  TITLE     Direct Submission
  JOURNAL   Exported May 13, 2021 from SnapGene Server 1.1.58
            http://www.snapgene.com
FEATURES             Location/Qualifiers
     source          1..9408
                     /organism="synthetic DNA construct"
                     /mol_type="other DNA"
     protein_bind    1..25
                     /gene="mutant version of attB"
                     /label=attB1
                     /bound_moiety="BP Clonase(TM)"
                     /note="recombination site for the Gateway(R) BP reaction"
     regulatory      26..35
                     /regulatory_class="other"
                     /note="vertebrate consensus sequence for strong initiation
                     of translation (Kozak, 1987)"
     CDS             32..727
                     /codon_start=1
                     /product="monomeric far-red fluorescent protein (Shcherbo
                     et al., 2009)"
                     /label=mKate2
                     /note="mammalian codon-optimized"
                     /translation="MVSELIKENMHMKLYMEGTVNNHHFKCTSEGEGKPYEGTQTMRIK
                     AVEGGPLPFAFDILATSFMYGSKTFINHTQGIPDFFKQSFPEGFTWERVTTYEDGGVLT
                     ATQDTSLQDGCLIYNVKIRGVNFPSNGPVMQKKTLGWEASTETLYPADGGLEGRADMAL
                     KLVGGGHLICNLKTTYRSKKPAKNLKMPGVYYVDRRLERIKEADKETYVEQHEVAVARY
                     CDLPSKLGHR"
     protein_bind    complement(729..753)
                     /gene="mutant version of attB"
                     /label=attB2
                     /bound_moiety="BP Clonase(TM)"
                     /note="recombination site for the Gateway(R) BP reaction"
     protein_bind    complement(1232..1252)
                     /gene="mutant version of attB"
                     /label=attB3
                     /bound_moiety="BP Clonase(TM)"
                     /note="core recombination site for the Gateway(R) BP
                     reaction"
     primer_bind     complement(1260..1276)
                     /label=M13 fwd
                     /note="common sequencing primer, one of multiple similar
                     variants"
     polyA_signal    1292..1426
                     /label=SV40 poly(A) signal
                     /note="SV40 polyadenylation signal"
     primer_bind     complement(1316..1335)
                     /label=EBV-rev
                     /note="SV40 polyA terminator, reverse primer"
     primer_bind     1370..1389
                     /label=SV40pA-R
                     /note="SV40 polyA, reverse primer"
     primer_bind     complement(2098..2114)
                     /label=SK primer
                     /note="common sequencing primer, one of multiple similar
                     variants"
     primer_bind     complement(2098..2114)
                     /label=pBluescriptSK
                     /note="For pBluescript vector"
     primer_bind     complement(2151..2171)
                     /label=T3
                     /note="T3 promoter, forward primer"
     promoter        complement(2151..2169)
                     /label=T3 promoter
                     /note="promoter for bacteriophage T3 RNA polymerase"
     primer_bind     complement(2190..2206)
                     /label=M13 rev
                     /note="common sequencing primer, one of multiple similar
                     variants"
     primer_bind     complement(2203..2225)
                     /label=M13/pUC Reverse
                     /note="In lacZ gene"
     protein_bind    2214..2230
                     /label=lac operator
                     /bound_moiety="lac repressor encoded by lacI"
                     /note="The lac repressor binds to the lac operator to
                     inhibit transcription in E. coli. This inhibition can be
                     relieved by adding lactose or
                     isopropyl-beta-D-thiogalactopyranoside (IPTG)."
     promoter        complement(2238..2268)
                     /label=lac promoter
                     /note="promoter for the E. coli lac operon"
     protein_bind    2283..2304
                     /label=CAP binding site
                     /bound_moiety="E. coli catabolite activator protein"
                     /note="CAP binding activates transcription in the presence
                     of cAMP."
     primer_bind     complement(2421..2438)
                     /label=L4440
                     /note="L4440 vector, forward primer"
     rep_origin      complement(2592..3180)
                     /direction=LEFT
                     /label=ori
                     /note="high-copy-number ColE1/pMB1/pBR322/pUC origin of
                     replication"
     primer_bind     complement(2672..2691)
                     /label=pBR322ori-F
                     /note="pBR322 origin, forward primer"
     CDS             complement(3351..4211)
                     /codon_start=1
                     /gene="bla"
                     /product="beta-lactamase"
                     /label=AmpR
                     /note="confers resistance to ampicillin, carbenicillin, and
                     related antibiotics"
                     /translation="MSIQHFRVALIPFFAAFCLPVFAHPETLVKVKDAEDQLGARVGYI
                     ELDLNSGKILESFRPEERFPMMSTFKVLLCGAVLSRIDAGQEQLGRRIHYSQNDLVEYS
                     PVTEKHLTDGMTVRELCSAAITMSDNTAANLLLTTIGGPKELTAFLHNMGDHVTRLDRW
                     EPELNEAIPNDERDTTMPVAMATTLRKLLTGELLTLASRQQLIDWMEADKVAGPLLRSA
                     LPAGWFIADKSGAGERGSRGIIAALGPDGKPSRIVVIYTTGSQATMDERNRQIAEIGAS
                     LIKHW"
     primer_bind     3974..3993
                     /label=Amp-R
                     /note="Ampicillin resistance gene, reverse primer"
     promoter        complement(4212..4316)
                     /gene="bla"
                     /label=AmpR promoter
     primer_bind     complement(4479..4500)
                     /label=F1ori-F
                     /note="F1 origin, forward primer"
     primer_bind     5396..5412
                     /label=M13 rev
                     /note="common sequencing primer, one of multiple similar
                     variants"
     protein_bind    5432..5452
                     /gene="mutant version of attB"
                     /label=attB4
                     /bound_moiety="BP Clonase(TM)"
                     /note="core recombination site for the Gateway(R) BP
                     reaction"
ORIGIN
        1 gcaagtttgt acaaaaaagc aggctgccac catggtgagc gagctgatta aggagaacat
       61 gcacatgaag ctgtacatgg agggcaccgt gaacaaccac cacttcaagt gcacatccga
      121 gggcgaaggc aagccctacg agggcaccca gaccatgaga atcaaggcgg tcgagggcgg
      181 ccctctcccc ttcgccttcg acatcctggc taccagcttc atgtacggca gcaaaacctt
      241 catcaaccac acccagggca tccccgactt ctttaagcag tccttccccg agggcttcac
      301 atgggagaga gtcaccacat acgaagacgg gggcgtgctg accgctaccc aggacaccag
      361 cctccaggac ggctgcctca tctacaacgt caagatcaga ggggtgaact tcccatccaa
      421 cggccctgtg atgcagaaga aaacactcgg ctgggaggcc tccaccgaga ccctgtaccc
      481 cgctgacggc ggcctggaag gcagagccga catggccctg aagctcgtgg gcgggggcca
      541 cctgatctgc aacttgaaga ccacatacag atccaagaaa cccgctaaga acctcaagat
      601 gcccggcgtc tactatgtgg acagaagact ggaaagaatc aaggaggccg acaaagagac
      661 ctacgtcgag cagcacgagg tggctgtggc cagatactgc gacctcccta gcaaactggg
      721 gcacagagac ccagctttct tgtacaaagt ggctnnnnnn nnnnnnnnnn nnnnnnnnnn
      781 nnnnnnnnnn nnnnnnnnnn nnnnnnnnnn nnnnnnnnnn nnnnnnnnnn nnnnnnnnnn
      841 nnnnnnnnnn nnnnnnnnnn nnnnnnnnnn nnnnnnnnnn nnnnnnnnnn nnnnnnnnnn
      901 nnnnnnnnnn nnnnnnnnnn nnnnnnnnnn nnnnnnnnnn nnnnnnnnnn nnnnnnnnnn
      961 nnnnnnnnnn nnnnnnnnnn nnnnnnnnnn nnnnnnnnnn nnnnnnnnnn nnnnnnnnnn
     1021 nnnnnnnnnn nnnnnnnnnn nnnnnnnnnn nnnnnnnnnn nnnnnnnnnn nnnnnnnnnn
     1081 nnnnnnnnnn nnnnnnnnnn nnnnnnnnnn nnnnnnnnnn nnnnnnnnnn nnnnnnnnnn
     1141 nnnnnnnnnn nnnnnnnnnn nnnnnnnnnn nnnnnnnnnn nnnnnnnnnn nnnnnnnnnn
     1201 nnnnnnnnnn nnnnnnnnnn nnnnnnnnta gcaactttat tatacatagt tgataattca
     1261 ctggccgtcg ttttacggta ccatcgatga tgatccagac atgataagat acattgatga
     1321 gtttggacaa accacaacta gaatgcagtg aaaaaaatgc tttatttgtg aaatttgtga
     1381 tgctattgct ttatttgtaa ccattataag ctgcaataaa caagttaaca acaacaattg
     1441 cattcatttt atgtttcagg ttcaggggga ggtgtgggag gttttttaaa gcaagtaaaa
     1501 cctctacaaa tgtggtatgg ctgattatga tcctctagat cagatctgcg aagatacggc
     1561 cacgggtgct cttgatcctg tggctgattt tggactgtgc tgctcgcagc tgctgatgaa
     1621 tcacatactt cctccatttt cttccactga ttgactgtta taatttccct aatttccagg
     1681 tcaaggtgct gtgcattgtg gtaatagatg tgacatgacg tcacttccaa aggaccaatg
     1741 aacatgtctg accaatttca tataatgtga aaacgatttt cataggcaga ataaataaca
     1801 tttaaattaa actgggcatc agcgcaattc aattggtttg gtaatagcaa gggaaaatag
     1861 aatgaagtga tctccaaaaa ataagtactt tttgactgta aataaaattg taaggagtaa
     1921 aaagtacttt tttttctaaa aaaatgtaat taagtaaaag taaaagtatt gatttttaat
     1981 tgtactcaag taaagtaaaa atccccaaaa ataatactta agtacagtaa tcaagtaaaa
     2041 ttactcaagt actttacacc tctggttctt gaccccctac cttcagcaag cccagcagat
     2101 ccactagttc tagagcggcc gccaccgcgg tggagctcca gcttttgttc cctttagtga
     2161 gggttaattg cgcgcttggc gtaatcatgg tcatagctgt ttcctgtgtg aaattgttat
     2221 ccgctcacaa ttccacacaa catacgagcc ggaagcataa agtgtaaagc ctggggtgcc
     2281 taatgagtga gctaactcac attaattgcg ttgcgctcac tgcccgcttt ccagtcggga
     2341 aacctgtcgt gccagctgca ttaatgaatc ggccaacgcg cggggagagg cggtttgcgt
     2401 attgggcgct cttccgcttc ctcgctcact gactcgctgc gctcggtcgt tcggctgcgg
     2461 cgagcggtat cagctcactc aaaggcggta atacggttat ccacagaatc aggggataac
     2521 gcaggaaaga acatgtgagc aaaaggccag caaaaggcca ggaaccgtaa aaaggccgcg
     2581 ttgctggcgt ttttccatag gctccgcccc cctgacgagc atcacaaaaa tcgacgctca
     2641 agtcagaggt ggcgaaaccc gacaggacta taaagatacc aggcgtttcc ccctggaagc
     2701 tccctcgtgc gctctcctgt tccgaccctg ccgcttaccg gatacctgtc cgcctttctc
     2761 ccttcgggaa gcgtggcgct ttctcatagc tcacgctgta ggtatctcag ttcggtgtag
     2821 gtcgttcgct ccaagctggg ctgtgtgcac gaaccccccg ttcagcccga ccgctgcgcc
     2881 ttatccggta actatcgtct tgagtccaac ccggtaagac acgacttatc gccactggca
     2941 gcagccactg gtaacaggat tagcagagcg aggtatgtag gcggtgctac agagttcttg
     3001 aagtggtggc ctaactacgg ctacactaga agaacagtat ttggtatctg cgctctgctg
     3061 aagccagtta ccttcggaaa aagagttggt agctcttgat ccggcaaaca aaccaccgct
     3121 ggtagcggtg gtttttttgt ttgcaagcag cagattacgc gcagaaaaaa aggatctcaa
     3181 gaagatcctt tgatcttttc tacggggtct gacgctcagt ggaacgaaaa ctcacgttaa
     3241 ggcattttgg tcatgagatt atcaaaaagg atcttcacct agatcctttt aaattaaaaa
     3301 tgaagtttta aatcaatcta aagtatatat gagtaaactt ggtctgacag ttaccaatgc
     3361 ttaatcagtg aggcacctat ctcagcgatc tgtctatttc gttcatccat agttgcctga
     3421 ctccccgtcg tgtagataac tacgatacgg gagggcttac catctggccc cagtgctgca
     3481 atgataccgc gagacccacg ctcaccggct ccagatttat cagcaataaa ccagccagcc
     3541 ggaagggccg agcgcagaag tggtcctgca actttatccg cctccatcca gtctattaat
     3601 tgttgccggg aagctagagt aagtagttcg ccagttaata gtttgcgcaa cgttgttgcc
     3661 attgctacag gcatcgtggt gtcacgctcg tcgtttggta tggcttcatt cagctccggt
     3721 tcccaacgat caaggcgagt tacatgatcc cccatgttgt gcaaaaaagc ggttagctcc
     3781 ttcggtcctc cgatcgttgt cagaagtaag ttggccgcag tgttatcact catggttatg
     3841 gcagcactgc ataattctct tactgtcatg ccatccgtaa gatgcttttc tgtgactggt
     3901 gagtactcaa ccaagtcatt ctgagaatag tgtatgcggc gaccgagttg ctcttgcccg
     3961 gcgtcaatac gggataatac cgcgccacat agcagaactt taaaagtgct catcattgga
     4021 aaacgttctt cggggcgaaa actctcaagg atcttaccgc tgttgagatc cagttcgatg
     4081 taacccactc gtgcacccaa ctgatcttca gcatctttta ctttcaccag cgtttctggg
     4141 tgagcaaaaa caggaaggca aaatgccgca aaaaagggaa taagggcgac acggaaatgt
     4201 tgaatactca tactcttcct ttttcaatat tattgaagca tttatcaggg ttattgtctc
     4261 atgagcggat acatatttga atgtatttag aaaaataaac aaataggggt tccgcgcaca
     4321 tttccccgaa aagtgccacc taaattgtaa gcgttaatat tttgttaaaa ttcgcgttaa
     4381 atttttgtta aatcagctca ttttttaacc aataggccga aatcggcaaa atcccttata
     4441 aatcaaaaga atagaccgag atagggttga gtgttgttcc agtttggaac aagagtccac
     4501 tattaaagaa cgtggactcc aacgtcaaag ggcgaaaaac cgtctatcag ggcgatggcc
     4561 cacgctggct aagaactcat cagcctcccc ggtccatcta cccacgtacc aatgcaccaa
     4621 ttggccacaa tgacggctac tacatggtgc cattccttcc tctttatagg aatggagact
     4681 acctcctgtc caacaatgct cttggatacg agtacgccta cctgttggac ccaggtcatt
     4741 gcacaacacc agaaatgccc tctgatctgc aaaagacgtg aatatctgtt cagacaccca
     4801 tatccactct gttccacaca ggtcagaggt ttgtccagga gttcttgaca gaggtgtaaa
     4861 aagtactcaa aaattttact caagtgaaag tacaagtact tagggaaaat tttactcaat
     4921 taaaagtaaa agtatctggc tagaatctta cttgagtaaa agtaaaaaag tactccatta
     4981 aaattgtact tgagtattaa ggaagtaaaa gtaaaagcaa gaaagaaaac tagagattct
     5041 tgtttaagct tttaatctca aaaaacatta aatgaaatgc atacaaggtt ttatcctgct
     5101 ttagaactgt ttgtatttaa ttatcaaact ataagacaga caatctaatg ccagtacacg
     5161 ctactcaaag ttgtaaaacc tcagatttaa cttcagtaga agctgattct caaaattgtt
     5221 agtgtcaagc ctagctcttt tggggctgaa aagcaatcct gcagtgctga aaagcctctc
     5281 acaggcagcc gatgcgggaa gaggtgtatt agtcttgata gagaggctgc aaatagcagg
     5341 aaacgtgagc agagactccc tggtgtctga aacacaggcc agatgggccc tcgagcagga
     5401 aacagctatg accatgatta cgccaagcta tcaactttgt atagaaaagt tggcacgcgc
     5461 agattccgtg tgggcctggt aatatcttac cattttaagc tattttaaga ttagggaaaa
     5521 aaattaaata aaactacttt aaaattactt tccttaaaaa gcaacatatt tatttagttt
     5581 ttgtttaact ggctcaagat tgtaatattt tacttttaca tgttttttta agtacctaaa
     5641 tgtgttcaaa agtaaagtat gttattgttt ttttttttta atgttagcta agctttaaat
     5701 tgtaatatat tacttttaaa agtgactttt taaaaatgta aataaaaaag taactataaa
     5761 tgtgtaatgc atgttatttc tgtgggtttt taattttcat ctcaactggg cttacaattt
     5821 taacataata aaaatcaaat caaatcaaat caggccctta tttgtcacat acactcttgt
     5881 atactgaaat aaactaaatg ttgagaaaaa tttaaataca ccaaaataac gcataccttt
     5941 tttgtaatta cctaagtaaa acatttagtt ccttttttaa gtgactcaag attgtaatct
     6001 attaattgta aaagataaaa ctagtgatca atctgacgtg cttctatgca gcctgtgaga
     6061 ttaattgtga tgtttaatta ttaaacaatt taaatggatc aaacatttca catgtgctta
     6121 ttgtgtccaa caaaaccagc agaagcactt aaaaatattg catgacaaca tgagttttta
     6181 atgtaaatta tatatacttc ctaaacgaag ttaatcatat ttctaaaata ataatgtcat
     6241 tgaaatattt aaataaatga taagctttag ttgattcaac ataaaattga aagcaataag
     6301 gacttttttt ttttacagcg gtgaagcaaa agcatgtaat aatcatataa tataataaat
     6361 aaataaataa ataatggctc ttggtgcaaa tatgaacact ttaaataaat atagaataaa
     6421 tatgatcaat aagtcataac gatgtgtttt atgttgatta taatttaaac atgtttctaa
     6481 cgcaagtttt aaaaactgtt ttaaagtatt attttaagtt ataagatcaa tttgactcaa
     6541 cattttgtag tgaaaatatg ttgtgtaaaa ttaatataat atacactata aaaatgcagg
     6601 gttccacaca atacattaat gttgtcccaa cacaaatcga ttaagttaac aaatatatgt
     6661 ggattgaaca taaaaaatta agttgtccca atgaaatctc aagaattgtg ttgtttcagc
     6721 tcattttaaa taagtagttt taacaagtaa aaaataacat atttttgagt gtgtatatat
     6781 atatattaca aaatataata atataaaatg taaaagatat aaaccatgct acatatattt
     6841 aagagctatt ttgcacatta cttttttgca agccatttta gtgttttttt tacaaatata
     6901 tattagctaa atatacaata tcttaaatat acaattaatc agacatgcaa ttaatgcatt
     6961 taacctacat aaaaatacat gatcaacata tgttttatgc tgattacaac taaatcaaac
     7021 gtaatgaaat taatttataa aagcgattta aatatgtcaa tattttaagt taaaatcact
     7081 tgaaacctac tataaatgaa cttaaattaa aaaaatctcc tttaattcca atgcaacagt
     7141 gttgtttttt cagctgagga cccccggtgc agatggttgg cccccggccc gctattctaa
     7201 ggaagccttt cttaatttta gggcggcgct gcatgcgctc agatcagatt cacgggtgga
     7261 gagggttatt ttctcttttt tattttttct tgcctgctca tatttgggcc tgtgtgaacc
     7321 ccaggctccg cctcggcccc caggagccgc tcttatttaa aggggatcct cgccttcagt
     7381 cttcgtccca gtggaagcat cagtcttgtg ataacaactt ggtgagtcct acagaccagc
     7441 gctcgactct aggctttaaa tgcattgatt tctctggatt agctaccggg agagttttaa
     7501 ctttgcttat tagtcttgtg ctcgaactgc taggtttaaa gagtgttttc tctaatgcat
     7561 gcatgaagcg acagctgaaa accagaaata gagcgtttgt cctcctgtta aactctagcc
     7621 tttctttggc atttgtcagt ccgagtcttc agctgccggc aggagattgg gtttcagtaa
     7681 cacttgctga gcacaaacta cacgtgcttt cttcagattt aattcattat taatcattct
     7741 agatttaaat gatgttctta ctcattgctg attattttag ccttgcggag cagattaaat
     7801 gagcacgtgt ttcattaaga ttgatttaaa tataattaat atttcaccac tgtagtttta
     7861 aaattgcctt ctaagtcatg gttgattttt aataggtatc ggctctaatt agattactat
     7921 tttggttttt aaatgttatt tctatttcat ttgtaggctc gtttttaatg tgattttatt
     7981 agattctagt tttaaaatca tctcttagcc ttaatgagca gactgaatga acatgtttca
     8041 ttaagattaa cttcattata atgaattatt taatcattct agtgggttat aaatcagctc
     8101 tatttaaatt aattgtcgtg tttatttcta tttaattttt gattattttt tcagggtcgt
     8161 ttttatgtga ttttttcccg tttctaattt taaactaatt gtttgatttt tatatgattc
     8221 gactcttttt aaatgaattg ttttgctttt tttattgagc atatatatat tatacaattt
     8281 caatcaacaa ttgttgtgct ttttaaatgt tgtttctatt tcatttctag ggtcgatttt
     8341 attcgattct agttttaaaa tcgtgatttt taacttctaa ccttactgag cagactgaat
     8401 gaacatgttt catcaagatt aacttcatta tagttaatta ttgaatcgtg ctagtggttt
     8461 ataaatcagc tctatttaaa ttaatcatca tcattatttc tatttaattt ttattatttc
     8521 tttaggatta tttttatgtg atttttttca cgttctagtt ttaaactcaa tgctcattac
     8581 tgctcaccct tgctgagcag tctttcgtta agattaaatt aattaataac cattctagtt
     8641 ttaaaacagt gtcttaaggc atagctgata ttttacaagt ttactattta atatatctcc
     8701 tttctttttt tagggtcgat ttcatctgat ttgattaatt tttattatct tcactaagct
     8761 ttttgttcta ggttttattc tcagtattat tactgttata tttgaactga atttctcctc
     8821 atagtttatt cattttattt atttattttt tgtttattcg ctattttgta ttttagtttt
     8881 taattagaaa ttttattaga atcgttttga actagttttt atgcactcta acattaatat
     8941 taaatcataa ctattatttt tattataatt tatttgtgtt tatctttttg tgtagctttc
     9001 atgtgttttt attttagttt tattatgttt gcattgaatt ttttggacta gtttatataa
     9061 cgatatacag aaaagccatg acaacaaatg tttttataat acctattaag tataagctaa
     9121 tcagatttcc actattctgt tcaaagttaa cattattagc cattctgatg gatcatttga
     9181 catttgtcat atgtctttat gaacactgct ctttcagatg ccacttttaa agctgttttt
     9241 tacagtaaat gaacgtttat tattatgaca ttatttccta aggcctctag agtacagcag
     9301 gatgtggcgt gtgcattacc gtgtaattat gctgactgta aatgtgcatt tatagactgt
     9361 cagcatgtct gactgtgcgc tgttgtgatt ggtcctgcac agaccaag
//
