>Addgene plasmid #109499 | actc1b-mKate2-LactC2 | depositor full sequence | sequence record 206436 | Full Sequence
CCACCTAAATTGTAAGCGTTAATATTTTGTTAAAATTCGCGTTAAATTTTTGTTAAATCAGCTCATTTTT
TAACCAATAGGCCGAAATCGGCAAAATCCCTTATAAATCAAAAGAATAGACCGAGATAGGGTTGAGTGTT
GTTCCAGTTTGGAACAAGAGTCCACTATTAAAGAACGTGGACTCCAACGTCAAAGGGCGAAAAACCGTCT
ATCAGGGCGATGGCCCACGCTGGCTAAGAACTCATCAGCCTCCCCGGTCCATCTACCCACGTACCAATGC
ACCAATTGGCCACAATGACGGCTACTACATGGTGCCATTCCTTCCTCTTTATAGGAATGGAGACTACCTC
CTGTCCAACAAGGCTCTTGGATACGAGTACGCCTACCTGTTGGACCCAGGTCATTGCACAACACCAGAAA
TGCCCTCTGATCTGCAAAAGACGTGAATATCTGTTCAGACACCCATATCCACTCTGTTCCACACAGGTCA
GAGGTTTGTCCAGGAGTTCTTGACAGAGGTGTAAAAAGTACTCAAAAATTTTACTCAAGTGAAAGTACAA
GTACTTAGGGAAAATTTTACTCAATTAAAAGTAAAAGTATCTGGCTAGAATCTTACTTGAGTAAAAGTAA
AAAAGTACTCCATTAAAATTGTACTTGAGTATTAAGGAAGTAAAAGTAAAAGCAAGAAAGAAAACTAGAG
ATTCTTGTTTAAGCTTTTAATCTCAAAAAACATTAAATGAAATGCATACAAGGTTTTATCCTGCTTTAGA
ACTGTTTGTATTTAATTATCAAACTATAAGACAGACAATCTAATGCCAGTACACGCTACTCAAAGTTGTA
AAACCTCAGATTTAACTTCAGTAGAAGCTGATTCTCAAAATTGTTAGTGTCAAGCCTAGCTCTTTTGGGG
CTGAAAAGCAATCCTGCAGTGCTGAAAAGCCTCTCACAGGCAGCCGATGCGGGAAGAGGTGTATTAGTCT
TGATAGAGAGGCTGCAAATAGCAGGAAACGTGAGCAGAGACTCCCTGGTGTCTGAAACACAGGCCAGATG
GGCCCTCGAGCAGGAAACAGCTATGACCATGATTACGCCAAGCTATCAACTTTGTATAGAAAAGTTGGCA
CGCGCAGATTCCGTGTGGGCCTGGTAATATCTTACCATTTTAAGCTATTTTAAGATTAGGGAAAAAAATT
AAATAAAACTACTTTAAAATTACTTTCCTTAAAAAGCAACATATTTATTTAGTTTTTGTTTAACTGGCTC
AAGATTGTAATATTTTACTTTTACATGTTTTTTTTAAGTACCTAAATGTGTTCAAAAGTAAAGTATGTTA
TTGTTTTTTTTTTTTTAATGTTAGCTAAGCTTTAAATTGTAATATATTACTTTTAAAAGTGACTTTTTAA
AAATGTAAATAAAAAAGTAACTATAAATGTGTAATGCATGTTATTTCTGTGGGTTTTTTAATTTTCATCT
CAACTGGGCTTACAATTTTAACATAATAAAAATCAAATCAAATCAAATCAGGCCCTTATTTGTCACATAC
ACTCTTGTATACTGAAATAAACTAAATGTTGAGAAAAATTTAAATACACCAAAATAACGCATACCTTTTT
TGTAATTACCTAAGTAAAACATTTAGTTCCTTTTTTAAGTGACTCAAGATTGTAATCTATTAATTGTAAA
AGATAAAACTAGTGATCAATCTGACGTGCTTCTATGCAGCCTGTGAGATTAATTGTGATGTTTAATTATT
AAACAATTTAAATGGATCAAACATTTCACATGTGCTTATTGTGTCCAACAAAACCAGCAGAAGCACTTAA
AAATATTGCATGACAACATGAGTTTTTAATGTAAATTATATATACTTCCTAAACGAAGTTAATCATATTT
TCTAAAATAATAATGTCATTGAAATATTTAAATAAATGATAANCTTTAGTTGATTCAACATAAAATTGAA
AGCAATAAGGACTTTTTTTTTTTTACAGCGGTGAAGCAAAAGCNTGNAAATAATCATATAAATATAATAA
ATAAATAAATAAAATAATGGTTCTTGGTGCAAATATGAACACTTTAAATAAATATAGAATAAATATGATC
AATAAGTCATAACGACGTGTTTTATGTTGATTATAATTTAAACATGTTTCTAACGCAAGTTTTAAAAACT
GTTTTAAAGTATTATTTTAAGTTATAAGATCAATTTGACTCAACATTTTGTAGTGAAAATATGTTGTGTA
AAATTAATATAATATACACTATAAAAATGCAAGGTTCCACACAATTCATTCATGTTGTCCCAACACAAAT
CGATTAAGTTAACAAATATATGTGGATTGAACATAAAAAATTAAGTTGTCCCAATGAAATCTCAAGAATT
GTGTTGTTTCAGCTCATTTTAAATAAGTAGTTTTAACAAGTAAAAAATAACATATTTTTGAGTGTGTATA
TATATATATTTATATATTACAAAATATAATAATATAAAATGTAAAAGATATAAACCATGCTACATATATT
TAAGAGCTATTTTGCACATTACTTTTTTGCAAGCCATTTGAGTGTTTTTTTACAAATATATATTAGCTAA
ATATACAATATCTTAAATATACAATTAATCAGACATGCAAAAAATGCATTTAACCTACATAAAAATACAT
GATCAACATATGTTTTATGCTGATTACAACTAAATCAAACGTAATGAAATTAATTTATAAAAGCGATTTA
AATATGTCAATATTTTAAGTTAAAATCACTTGAAACCTACTATAAATGAACTTAAATTTAAAAAATCTCC
TTTAATTCCAATGCAGCACTGTTGTTTTTTCAGCTGAGGACCCCCGGTGCAGATGGTTGGCCCCCGGCCC
GCTATTCTAAGGAAGCCTTTCTTAATTTTAGGGCGGCGCTGCATGCGCTCAGATCAGATTCACGGGTGGA
GAGGGTTATTTTCTCTTTTTTATTTTTTCTTGCCTGCTCATATTTGGGCCTGTGTGAACCCCAGGCTCCG
CCTCGGCCCCCAGGAGCCGCTCTTATTTAAAGGGGATCCTCGCCTTCAGTCTTCGTCCCAGTGGAAGCAT
CAGTCTTGTGATAACAACTTGGTGAGTCCTACAGACCAGCGCTCGACTCTAGGCTTTAAATGCATTGATT
TCTCTGGATTAGCTACCGGGAGAGTTTTAACTTTGCTTATTAGTCTTGTGCTTGAACTGCTAGGTTTAAA
GAGGGTTTTCTCTAATGCATGCATGAAGCGACAGCTGAAAACCAGAAATAGAGCGTTTGTCCTCCTGTTA
AACTCTAGCCTTTCTTTGGCATTTGTCAGTCCGAGTCTTCAGCTGCCGGCAGGAGATTGGGTTTCAGTAA
CACTTGCTGAGCACAAACTACACGTGCTTCCTTCAGATTTAATTCATTATTAATCATTCTAGATTTAAAT
GATCTTCTTACTCATTGCTGATTATTTTAGCCTTGCGGAGCAGATTAAATGAGCACGTGTTTATTAAGAT
TGATTTAAATATAATTAATATTTCACCACTGTAGTTTTAAAATTGCCTTCTAAGTCATGGTTGATTTTTA
ATAGGTATCGGCTCTAATTAGATTACTATTTTGGTTTTTAAATGTTATTTCTATTTCATTTGTAGGCTCG
TTTTTAATGTGATTTTATTAGATTCTAGTTTTAAAATCATCTTTTAGCCTTACTGAGCAGACTGAATGAA
CATGTTTCATTAAGATTAACTTCATTATAGTTAATTATTTAATCATTCTAGTGGATTATAAATCAGCTCT
ATTTAAATTGATTGTCGTGTTTATTTCTATTTGATTTTTGATTATTTTTTAAGGTCGTTTTTATGTGATT
TTTCCCCGATTCTAATTTTAAACTAATTGTTTGATTTTTATATGATTCGACTCTTTTTAAATGAATTGTT
TTGCTTTTTTTATTGAGCATATATATATATTATACAATTTCAATCAACAATTGTTGTGCTTTTTAAATGT
TGTTTCTATTTCATTTCTAGGGTCGATTTTATTCGATTCTAGTTTTAAAATCGTGATTTCTAACTCCTAA
CCTTACTGAGCAGACTGAATGAACATGTTTCATCAAGATTAACTTCATTATAGTTAATTATTGAATCGGG
CTAGTGGTTTATAAATCAGCTCTATTATAAATTAATTGTCATCATTATTTCTATTTAATTTTTATTATTT
TTTTAGGATTATTTTTAAGGGATTTTTTTCACGTTCTAGTTTTAAACTCAATGCTCATTACTGCTCACCC
TTGCTGAGCAGTCTTTCGTTAAGATTAAATTAATTAATAACCCATTCTAGTTTTAAAACAGTGTCTTAAG
GCATAGCTGATATTTTACAAGTTTACTATTTAATATATCTCCATTTCTTTTTTTAGGGTCGATTTCATCT
GATTTGATTAATTTTTATTATCTTCACTAAGCTTTTTGTTCTAGGTTTTATTCTCAGTATTATTACTGTT
ATATTTGAACTGAATTTCTCCTCATAGTTTATTCATTTTATTTATTTATTTTTTGTTTATTCGCTATTTT
GTATTTTAGTTTTTAATTAGAAATTTTATTAGAATCGTTTTGAACTAGTTTTTATGCACTCTAACATTAA
TATTAAATCATAACTATTATTTTTATTATAATTTATTTGTGTTTATCTTTTTGTGTAGCTTTCATGTGTT
TTTATTTTAGTTTTATTATGTTTGCATTGAATTTTTTGGACTAGTTTATATAACGATATACAGAAAAGCC
ATGACAACAAATGTTTTTATAATACCTATTAAGTATAAGCTAATCAGATTTCCACTATTCTGTTCAAAGT
TAACATTATTAGCCATTCTGATGGATCATTTGACATTTGTCATATGTCTTTATGAACACTGCTCTTTCAG
ATGCCACTTTTAAAGCTGTTTTTTACAGTAAATGAACGTTTATTATTATGACATTATTTCCTAAGGCCTC
TAGAGTACAGCAGGATGTGGCGTGTGCATTACTGTGTAATTATGCTGACTGTAAATGTGCATTTATAGAC
TGTCAGCATGTCTGACTGTGCGCTGTTGTGATTTGTCCTGCACAGACCAAGGCAAGTTTGTACAAAAAAG
CAGGCTGCCACCATGGTGAGCGAGCTGATTAAGGAGAACATGCACATGAAGCTGTACATGGAGGGCACCG
TGAACAACCACCACTTCAAGTGCACATCCGAGGGCGAAGGCAAGCCCTACGAGGGCACCCAGACCATGAG
AATCAAGGCGGTCGAGGGCGGCCCTCTCCCCTTCGCCTTCGACATCCTGGCTACCAGCTTCATGTACGGC
AGCAAAACCTTCATCAACCACACCCAGGGCATCCCCGACTTCTTTAAGCAGTCCTTCCCCGAGGGCTTCA
CATGGGAGAGAGTCACCACATACGAAGACGGGGGCGTGCTGACCGCTACCCAGGACACCAGCCTCCAGGA
CGGCTGCCTCATCTACAACGTCAAGATCAGAGGGGTGAACTTCCCATCCAACGGCCCTGTGATGCAGAAG
AAAACACTCGGCTGGGAGGCCTCCACCGAGACCCTGTACCCCGCTGACGGCGGCCTGGAAGGCAGAGCCG
ACATGGCCCTGAAGCTCGTGGGCGGGGGCCACCTGATCTGCAACTTGAAGACCACATACAGATCCAAGAA
ACCCGCTAAGAACCTCAAGATGCCCGGCGTCTACTATGTGGACAGAAGACTGGAAAGAATCAAGGAGGCC
GACAAAGAGACCTACGTCGAGCAGCACGAGGTGGCTGTGGCCAGATACTGCGACCTCCCTAGCAAACTGG
GGCACAGAGACCCAGCTTTCTTGTACAAAGTGGCT
[474 nt withheld, positions 5846-6319]
TAGCAACTTTATTATACATAGTTGATAATTCACTGGCCGTCGTTTTACGGTACCATCGATGATGATCCAG
ACATGATAAGATACATTGATGAGTTTGGACAAACCACAACTAGAATGCAGTGAAAAAAATGCTTTATTTG
TGAAATTTGTGATGCTATTGCTTTATTTGTAACCATTATAAGCTGCAATAAACAAGTTAACAACAACAAT
TGCATTCATTTTATGTTTCAGGTTCAGGGGGAGGTGTGGGAGGTTTTTTAAAGCAAGTAAAACCTCTACA
AATGTGGTATGGCTGATTATGATCCTCTAGATCAGATCTGCGAAGATACGGCCACGGGTGCTCTTGATCC
TGTGGCTGATTTTGGACTGTGCTGCTCGCAGCTGCTGATGAATCACATACTTCCTCCATTTTCTTCCACT
GATTGACTGTTATAATTTCCCTAATTTCCAGGTCAAGGTGCTGTGCATTGTGGTAATAGATGTGACATGA
CGTCACTTCCAAAGGACCAATGAACATGTCTGACCAATTTCATATAATGTGAAAACGATTTTCATAGGCA
GAATAAATAACATTTAAATTAAACTGGGCATCAGCGCAATTCAATTGGTTTGGTAATAGCAAGGGAAAAT
AGAATGAAGTGATCTCCAAAAAATAAGTACTTTTTGACTGTAAATAAAATTGTAAGGAGTAAAAAGTACT
TTTTTTTCTAAAAAAATGTAATTAAGTAAAAGTAAAAGTATTGATTTTTAATTGTACTCAAGTAAAGTAA
AAATCCCCAAAAATAATACTTAAGTACAGTAATCAAGTAAAATTACTCAAGTACTTTACACCTCTGGTTC
TTGACCCCCTACCTTCAGCAAGCCCAGCAGATCCACTAGTTCTAGAGCGGCCGCCACCGCGGTGGAGCTC
CAGCTTTTGTTCCCTTTAGTGAGGGTTAATTGCGCGCTTGGCGTAATCATGGTCATAGCTGTTTCCTGTG
TGAAATTGTTATCCGCTCACAATTCCACACAACATACGAGCCGGAAGCATAAAGTGTAAAGCCTGGGGTG
CCTAATGAGTGAGCTAACTCACATTAATTGCGTTGCGCTCACTGCCCGCTTTCCAGTCGGGAAACCTGTC
GTGCCAGCTGCATTAATGAATCGGCCAACGCGCGGGGAGAGGCGGTTTGCGTATTGGGCGCTCTTCCGCT
TCCTCGCTCACTGACTCGCTGCGCTCGGTCGTTCGGCTGCGGCGAGCGGTATCAGCTCACTCAAAGGCGG
TAATACGGTTATCCACAGAATCAGGGGATAACGCAGGAAAGAACATGTGAGCAAAAGGCCAGCAAAAGGC
CAGGAACCGTAAAAAGGCCGCGTTGCTGGCGTTTTTCCATAGGCTCCGCCCCCCTGACGAGCATCACAAA
AATCGACGCTCAAGTCAGAGGTGGCGAAACCCGACAGGACTATAAAGATACCAGGCGTTTCCCCCTGGAA
GCTCCCTCGTGCGCTCTCCTGTTCCGACCCTGCCGCTTACCGGATACCTGTCCGCCTTTCTCCCTTCGGG
AAGCGTGGCGCTTTCTCATAGCTCACGCTGTAGGTATCTCAGTTCGGTGTAGGTCGTTCGCTCCAAGCTG
GGCTGTGTGCACGAACCCCCCGTTCAGCCCGACCGCTGCGCCTTATCCGGTAACTATCGTCTTGAGTCCA
ACCCGGTAAGACACGACTTATCGCCACTGGCAGCAGCCACTGGTAACAGGATTAGCAGAGCGAGGTATGT
AGGCGGTGCTACAGAGTTCTTGAAGTGGTGGCCTAACTACGGCTACACTAGAAGGACAGTATTTGGTATC
TGCGCTCTGCTGAAGCCAGTTACCTTCGGAAAAAGAGTTGGTAGCTCTTGATCCGGCAAACAAACCACCG
CTGGTAGCGGTGGTTTTTTTGTTTGCAAGCAGCAGATTACGCGCAGAAAAAAAGGATCTCAAGAAGATCC
TTTGATCTTTTCTACGGGGTCTGACGCTCAGTGGAACGAAAACTCACGTTAAGGGATTTTGGTCATGAGA
TTATCAAAAAGGATCTTCACCTAGATCCTTTTAAATTAAAAATGAAGTTTTAAATCAATCTAAAGTATAT
ATGAGTAAACTTGGTCTGACAGTTACCAATGCTTAATCAGTGAGGCACCTATCTCAGCGATCTGTCTATT
TCGTTCATCCATAGTTGCCTGACTCCCCGTCGTGTAGATAACTACGATACGGGAGGGCTTACCATCTGGC
CCCAGTGCTGCAATGATACCGCGAGACCCACGCTCACCGGCTCCAGATTTATCAGCAATAAACCAGCCAG
CCGGAAGGGCCGAGCGCAGAAGTGGTCCTGCAACTTTATCCGCCTCCATCCAGTCTATTAATTGTTGCCG
GGAAGCTAGAGTAAGTAGTTCGCCAGTTAATAGTTTGCGCAACGTTGTTGCCATTGCTACAGGCATCGTG
GTGTCACGCTCGTCGTTTGGTATGGCTTCATTCAGCTCCGGTTCCCAACGATCAAGGCGAGTTACATGAT
CCCCCATGTTGTGCAAAAAAGCGGTTAGCTCCTTCGGTCCTCCGATCGTTGTCAGAAGTAAGTTGGCCGC
AGTGTTATCACTCATGGTTATGGCAGCACTGCATAATTCTCTTACTGTCATGCCATCCGTAAGATGCTTT
TCTGTGACTGGTGAGTACTCAACCAAGTCATTCTGAGAATAGTGTATGCGGCGACCGAGTTGCTCTTGCC
CGGCGTCAATACGGGATAATACCGCGCCACATAGCAGAACTTTAAAAGTGCTCATCATTGGAAAACGTTC
TTCGGGGCGAAAACTCTCAAGGATCTTACCGCTGTTGAGATCCAGTTCGATGTAACCCACTCGTGCACCC
AACTGATCTTCAGCATCTTTTACTTTCACCAGCGTTTCTGGGTGAGCAAAAACAGGAAGGCAAAATGCCG
CAAAAAAGGGAATAAGGGCGACACGGAAATGTTGAATACTCATACTCTTCCTTTTTCAATATTATTGAAG
CATTTATCAGGGTTATTGTCTCATGAGCGGATACATATTTGAATGTATTTAGAAAAATAAACAAATAGGG
GTTCCGCGCACATTTCCCCGAAAAGTG
Features (pLannotate 1.2.2; 21 found; start..end, strand, type, name):
      7..228     -  rep_origin     M13 ori (fragment): M13 bacteriophage origin of replication; arrow indicates direction of (+) strand synthesis
    228..515     +  CDS            tyr (fragment): TYRO_ORYLA - Also known as tyro. Experimental evidence at transcript level: Swiss-Prot protein existence level 2. This is a copper-containing oxidase that functions in the formation of pigments such as melanins and other polyphenolic compounds. From Oryzias latipes (Japanese rice fish) (Japanese killifish).
   1097..1117    +  protein_bind   attB4: mutant version of attB; core recombination site for the Gateway® BP reaction BP Clonase™
   2025..2041    -  promoter       copia promoter (fragment): strong promoter from the Drosophila transposable element copia (Sinclair et al., 1986)
   5093..5113    +  protein_bind   attB1: mutant version of attB; core recombination site for the Gateway® BP reaction BP Clonase™
   5123..5818    +  CDS            mKate2: mKate2 is a basic (constitutively fluorescent) red fluorescent protein published in 2009, derived from Entacmaea quadricolor. It is reported to be a rapidly-maturing monomer with moderate acid sensitivity.
   5823..5843    -  protein_bind   attB2: mutant version of attB; core recombination site for the Gateway® BP reaction BP Clonase™
   5846..6319    +  CDS            MFGE8 (fragment) (sequence withheld): MFGM_BOVIN - Experimental evidence at protein level: Swiss-Prot protein existence level 1. Contributes to phagocytic removal of apoptotic cells in many tissues. Plays an important role in the maintenance of intestinal epithelial homeostasis and the promotion of mucosal healing. Promotes VEGF-dependent neovascularization (By similarity). Specific ligand for the alpha-v/beta-3 and alpha-v/beta-5 receptors. Also binds to phosphatidylserine-enriched cell surfaces in a receptor-independent manner. Zona pellucida-binding protein which may play a role in gamete interaction. From Bos taurus (Bovine).
   6323..6343    -  protein_bind   attB3: mutant version of attB; core recombination site for the Gateway® BP reaction BP Clonase™
   6347..6367    +  CDS            lacZα (fragment): LacZα fragment of β-galactosidase; lacZ fragment
   6383..6517    -  polyA_signal   SV40 poly(A) signal: SV40 polyadenylation signal
   6540..6623    -  CDS            large T antigen (fragment): large T antigen from SV40 (simian virus 40)
   7189..7229    -  misc_feature   MCS (fragment): pBluescript multiple cloning site
   7242..7260    -  promoter       T3 promoter: promoter for bacteriophage T3 RNA polymerase
   7305..7321    -  protein_bind   lac operator: The lac repressor binds to the lac operator to inhibit transcription in E. coli. This inhibition can be relieved by adding lactose or isopropyl-β-D-thiogalactopyranoside (IPTG). lac repressor encoded by lacI
   7329..7359    -  promoter       lac promoter: promoter for the E. coli lac operon
   7374..7395    -  protein_bind   CAP binding site: CAP binding activates transcription in the presence of cAMP. E. coli catabolite activator protein
   7408..7500    -  CDS            lacI (fragment): lac repressor; lacI; The lac repressor binds to the lac operator to inhibit transcription in E. coli. This inhibition can be relieved by adding lactose or isopropyl-β-D-thiogalactopyranoside (IPTG).
   7683..8271    -  rep_origin     ori: high-copy-number ColE1/pMB1/pBR322/pUC origin of replication
   8442..9302    -  CDS            AmpR: β-lactamase; bla; confers resistance to ampicillin, carbenicillin, and related antibiotics
   9303..9407    -  promoter       AmpR promoter: bla
