[The description below was written by a language model from this plasmid's Addgene catalogue record, the feature table of its GenBank file and pLannotate feature annotations shown in this document.]
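Description:
actc1b-mKate2-LactC2 is a zebrafish expression plasmid built by Gateway cloning into the destination backbone pDEST-actc1b-mKate2-ccdb, and it drives muscle-specific production of a fluorescent phosphatidylserine (PS) probe. It is maintained in E. coli as a high-copy plasmid through a ColE1/pUC-type origin and selected with ampicillin via the bla (AmpR) gene. Remnants of a pBluescript-type backbone are also annotated, including the lac promoter and operator, a T3 promoter, a partial multiple cloning site and a fragment of an M13/f1 origin.

The expression cassette is organised by Gateway att scars. The several kilobases between attB4 and attB1 are essentially unannotated in both feature tables. From the construct name and stated purpose, this region presumably holds the actc1b muscle promoter, although it is not labelled as such. Downstream of attB1, a Kozak consensus precedes a mammalian codon-optimised mKate2, a monomeric far-red fluorescent protein. After attB2 comes a fragment of bovine MFGE8 (lactadherin) corresponding to its C-terminal C2 domain, which binds PS-rich membranes. The cassette ends with attB3 and an SV40 polyadenylation signal. The resulting mKate2-LactC2 fusion acts as a genetically encoded reporter of PS distribution in muscle fibres of live fish, and it belongs to a plasmid set made for in vivo cell biology in zebrafish.

A short fragment matching medaka tyrosinase lies near the f1 origin remnant, but the record does not explain its role. The two sequence records differ slightly in length (9,408 versus 9,426 bp) and in numbering origin, yet they describe the same element order.
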