Addgene plasmid #109499: actc1b-mKate2-LactC2
Purpose: Muscle specific zebrafish expression of mKate2 fused to the C-terminal domain from cow (Bos taurus) milk fat globue EGF-factor 8 protein (MFGE8). Binds phosphatidylserine (PS)
Depositing lab: Rob Parton. Depositing organization: University of Queensland, Institute for Molecular Bioscience. Publication: In vivo cell biological screening identifies an endocytic capture mechanism for T-tubule formation. Hall TE, Martel N, Ariotti N, Xiong Z, Lo HP, Ferguson C, Rae J, Lim YW, Parton RG. Nat Commun. 2020 Jul 24;11(1):3711. doi: 10.1038/s41467-020-17486-w. PubMed 32709891.
Backbone
  Vector backbone: pDEST-actc1b-mKate2-ccdb
  Vector type: Zebrafish plasmids
Growth in bacteria
  Bacterial resistance: Ampicillin, 100 μg/mL
  Growth temperature: 37°C
  Growth strain: DH5alpha
  Copy number: High Copy
Gene/Insert
  Gene/Insert name: actc1b-mKate2-LactC2
  Species: Synthetic
  Cloning method: Gateway Cloning
Terms and licenses: Academic/Nonprofit Terms; Industry Terms: Not Available to Industry
How to cite: actc1b-mKate2-LactC2 was a gift from Rob Parton (Addgene plasmid # 109499 ; http://n2t.net/addgene:109499 ; RRID:Addgene_109499)
